>Addgene plasmid #111821 | pCRISPR_eGFP_191 | addgene full sequence | sequence record 217472 | Addgene NGS Result
GCCTTTTGCTGGCCTTTTGCTCACATGTTCTTTCCTGCGTTATCCCCTGATTCTGTGGATAACCGTATTA
CCGCCTTTGAGTGAGCTGATACCGCTCGCCGCAGCCGAACGACCGAGCGCAGCGAGTCAGTGAGCGAGGA
AGCGGAAGAGCGCCCAATACGCAAACCGCCTCTCCCCGCGCGTTGGCCGATTCATTAATGCAGCTGGCAC
GACAGGTTTCCCGACTGGAAAGCGGGCAGTGAGCGCAACGCAATTAATGTGAGTTAGCTCACTCATTAGG
CACCCCAGGCTTTACACTTTATGCTTCCGGCTCGTATGTTGTGTGGAATTGTGAGCGGATAACAATTTCA
CACAGGAAACAGCTATGACATGATTACGAATTGCAACGATTTAGGTGACACTATAGAAGAGAAGGAATTA
ATACGACTCACTATAGGGAGAGAGAGAGAATTACCCTCACTAAAGGGAGGAGAAGCATGAATTCCCCAGT
GGAAAGACGCGCAGGCAAAACGCACCACGTGACGGAGCGTGACCGCGCGCCGAGCGCGCGCCAAGGTCGG
GCAGGAAGAGGGCCTATTTCCCATGATTCCTTCATATTTGCATATACGATACAAGGCTGTTAGAGAGATA
ATTAGAATTAATTTGACTGTAAACACAAAGATATTAGTACAAAATACGTGACGTAGAAAGTAATAATTTC
TTGGGTAGTTTGCAGTTTTAAAATTATGTTTTAAAATGGACTATCATATGCTTACCGTAACTTGAAAGTA
TTTCGATTTCTTGGGTTTATATATCTTGTGGAAAGGACGAGGATCACTGCACGCCGTAGGTCAGGGGTTT
TAGAGCTAGAAATAGCAAGTTAAAATAAGGCTAGTCCGTTATCAACTTGAAAAAGTGGCACCGAGTCGGT
GCTTTTTTCTAGACACAATTGCATGAAGAATCTGCTTAGGGTTAGGCGTTTTGCGCTGCTTCGCGATGTA
CGGGCCAGATATACGCGTTGACATTGATTATTGACTAGTTATTAATAGTAATCAATTACGGGGTCATTAG
TTCATAGCCCATATATGGAGTTCCGCGTTACATAACTTACGGTAAATGGCCCGCCTGGCTGACCGCCCAA
CGACCCCCGCCCATTGACGTCAATAATGACGTATGTTCCCATAGTAACGCCAATAGGGACTTTCCATTGA
CGTCAATGGGTGGAGTATTTACGGTAAACTGCCCACTTGGCAGTACATCAAGTGTATCATATGCCAAGTA
CGCCCCCTATTGACGTCAATGACGGTAAATGGCCCGCCTGGCATTATGCCCAGTACATGACCTTATGGGA
CTTTCCTACTTGGCAGTACATCTACGTATTAGTCATCGCTATTACCATGGTGATGCGGTTTTGGCAGTAC
ATCAATGGGCGTGGATAGCGGTTTGACTCACGGGGATTTCCAAGTCTCCACCCCATTGACGTCAATGGGA
GTTTGTTTTGGCACCAAAATCAACGGGACTTTCCAAAATGTCGTAACAACTCCGCCCCATTGACGCAAAT
GGGCGGTAGGCGTGTACGGTGGGAGGTCTATATAAGCAGAGCTCTCTGGCTAACTAGAGAACCCACTGCT
TACTGGCTTATCGAAATTAATACGACTCACTATAGGGAGACCCAAGCTTGCCACCATGGACAAGAAGTAC
AGCATCGGCCTGGACATCGGTACCAACAGCGTGGGCTGGGCCGTGATCACCGACGAGTACAAGGTGCCCA
GCAAGAAGTTCAAGGTGCTGGGCAACACCGACCGCCACAGCATCAAGAAGAACCTGATCGGCGCCCTGCT
GTTCGACAGCGGCGAGACCGCCGAGGCCACCCGCCTGAAGCGCACCGCCCGCCGCCGCTACACCCGCCGC
AAGAACCGCATCTGCTACCTGCAGGAGATCTTCAGCAACGAGATGGCCAAGGTGGACGACAGCTTCTTCC
ACCGCCTGGAGGAGAGCTTCCTGGTGGAGGAGGACAAGAAGCACGAGCGCCACCCCATCTTCGGCAACAT
CGTGGACGAGGTGGCCTACCACGAGAAGTACCCCACCATCTACCACCTGCGCAAGAAGCTGGTGGACAGC
ACCGACAAGGCCGACCTGCGCCTGATCTACCTGGCCCTGGCCCACATGATCAAGTTCCGCGGCCACTTCC
TGATCGAGGGCGACCTGAACCCCGACAACAGCGACGTGGACAAGCTGTTCATCCAGCTGGTGCAGACCTA
CAACCAGCTGTTCGAGGAGAACCCCATCAACGCCAGCGGCGTGGACGCCAAGGCCATCCTGAGCGCCCGC
CTGAGCAAGAGCCGCCGCCTGGAGAACCTGATCGCCCAGCTGCCCGGCGAGAAGAAGAACGGCCTGTTCG
GCAACCTGATCGCCCTGAGCCTGGGCCTGACCCCCAACTTCAAGAGCAACTTCGACCTGGCCGAGGACGC
CAAGCTGCAGCTGAGCAAGGACACCTACGACGACGACCTGGACAACCTGCTGGCCCAGATCGGCGACCAG
TACGCCGACCTGTTCCTGGCCGCCAAGAACCTGAGCGACGCCATCCTGCTGAGCGACATCCTGCGCGTGA
ACACCGAGATCACCAAGGCCCCCCTGAGCGCCAGCATGATCAAGCGCTACGACGAGCACCACCAGGACCT
GACCCTGCTGAAGGCCCTGGTGCGCCAGCAGCTGCCCGAGAAGTACAAGGAGATCTTCTTCGACCAGAGC
AAGAACGGCTACGCCGGCTACATCGACGGCGGCGCCAGCCAGGAGGAGTTCTACAAGTTCATCAAGCCCA
TCCTGGAGAAGATGGACGGCACCGAGGAGCTGCTGGTGAAGCTGAACCGCGAGGACCTGCTGCGCAAGCA
GCGCACCTTCGACAACGGCAGCATCCCCCACCAGATCCACCTGGGCGAGCTGCACGCCATCCTGCGCCGC
CAGGAGGACTTCTACCCCTTCCTGAAGGACAACCGCGAGAAGATCGAGAAGATCCTGACCTTCCGCATCC
CCTACTACGTGGGCCCCCTGGCCCGCGGCAACAGCCGCTTCGCCTGGATGACCCGCAAGAGCGAGGAGAC
CATCACCCCCTGGAACTTCGAGGAGGTGGTGGACAAGGGCGCCAGCGCCCAGAGCTTCATCGAGCGCATG
ACCAACTTCGACAAGAACCTGCCCAACGAGAAGGTGCTGCCCAAGCACAGCCTGCTGTACGAGTACTTCA
CCGTGTACAACGAGCTGACCAAGGTGAAGTACGTGACCGAGGGCATGCGCAAGCCCGCCTTCCTGAGCGG
CGAGCAGAAGAAGGCCATCGTGGACCTGCTGTTCAAGACCAACCGCAAGGTGACCGTGAAGCAGCTGAAG
GAGGACTACTTCAAGAAGATCGAGTGCTTCGACAGCGTGGAGATCAGCGGCGTGGAGGACCGCTTCAACG
CCAGCCTGGGCACCTACCACGACCTGCTGAAGATCATCAAGGACAAGGACTTCCTGGACAACGAGGAGAA
CGAGGACATCCTGGAGGACATCGTGCTGACCCTGACCCTGTTCGAGGACCGCGAGATGATCGAGGAGCGC
CTGAAGACCTACGCCCACCTGTTCGACGACAAGGTGATGAAGCAGCTGAAGCGCCGCCGCTACACCGGCT
GGGGCCGCCTGAGCCGCAAGCTTATCAACGGCATCCGCGACAAGCAGAGCGGCAAGACCATCCTGGACTT
CCTGAAGAGCGACGGCTTCGCCAACCGCAACTTCATGCAGCTGATCCACGACGACAGCCTGACCTTCAAG
GAGGACATCCAGAAGGCCCAGGTGAGCGGCCAGGGCGACAGCCTGCACGAGCACATCGCCAACCTGGCCG
GCAGCCCCGCCATCAAGAAGGGCATCCTGCAGACCGTGAAGGTGGTGGACGAGCTGGTGAAGGTGATGGG
CCGCCACAAGCCCGAGAACATCGTGATCGAGATGGCCCGCGAGAACCAGACCACCCAGAAGGGCCAGAAG
AACAGCCGCGAGCGCATGAAGCGCATCGAGGAGGGCATCAAGGAGCTGGGCAGCCAGATCCTGAAGGAGC
ACCCCGTGGAGAACACCCAGCTGCAGAACGAGAAGCTGTACCTGTACTACCTGCAGAACGGCCGCGACAT
GTACGTGGACCAGGAGCTGGACATCAACCGCCTGAGCGACTACGACGTGGACCACATCGTGCCCCAGAGC
TTCCTGAAGGACGACAGCATCGACAACAAGGTGCTGACCCGCAGCGACAAGAACCGCGGCAAGAGCGACA
ACGTGCCCAGCGAGGAGGTGGTGAAGAAGATGAAGAACTACTGGCGCCAGCTGCTGAACGCCAAGCTGAT
CACCCAGCGCAAGTTCGACAACCTGACCAAGGCCGAGCGCGGCGGCCTGAGCGAGCTGGACAAGGCCGGC
TTCATCAAGCGCCAGCTGGTGGAGACCCGCCAGATCACCAAGCACGTGGCCCAGATCCTGGACAGCCGCA
TGAACACCAAGTACGACGAGAACGACAAGCTGATCCGCGAGGTGAAGGTGATCACCCTGAAGAGCAAGCT
GGTGAGCGACTTCCGCAAGGACTTCCAGTTCTACAAGGTGCGCGAGATCAACAACTACCACCACGCCCAC
GACGCCTACCTGAACGCCGTGGTGGGCACCGCCCTGATCAAGAAGTACCCCAAGCTGGAGAGCGAGTTCG
TGTACGGCGACTACAAGGTGTACGACGTGCGCAAGATGATCGCCAAGAGCGAGCAGGAGATCGGCAAGGC
CACCGCCAAGTACTTCTTCTACAGCAACATCATGAACTTCTTCAAGACCGAGATCACCCTGGCCAACGGC
GAGATCCGCAAGCGCCCCCTGATCGAGACCAACGGCGAGACCGGCGAGATCGTGTGGGACAAGGGCCGCG
ACTTCGCCACCGTGCGCAAGGTGCTGAGCATGCCCCAGGTGAACATCGTGAAGAAGACCGAGGTGCAGAC
CGGCGGCTTCAGCAAGGAGAGCATCCTGCCCAAGCGCAACAGCGACAAGCTGATCGCCCGCAAGAAGGAC
TGGGACCCCAAGAAGTACGGCGGCTTCGACAGCCCCACCGTGGCCTACAGCGTGCTGGTGGTGGCCAAGG
TGGAGAAGGGCAAGAGCAAGAAGCTGAAGAGCGTGAAGGAGCTGCTGGGCATCACCATCATGGAGCGCAG
CAGCTTCGAGAAGAACCCCATCGACTTCCTGGAGGCCAAGGGCTACAAGGAGGTGAAGAAGGACCTGATC
ATCAAGCTGCCCAAGTACAGCCTGTTCGAGCTGGAGAACGGCCGCAAGCGCATGCTGGCCAGCGCCGGCG
AGCTGCAGAAGGGCAACGAGCTGGCCCTGCCCAGCAAGTACGTGAACTTCCTGTACCTGGCCAGCCACTA
CGAGAAGCTGAAGGGCAGCCCCGAGGACAACGAGCAGAAGCAGCTGTTCGTGGAGCAGCACAAGCACTAC
CTGGACGAGATCATCGAGCAGATCAGCGAGTTCAGCAAGCGCGTGATCCTGGCCGACGCCAACCTGGACA
AGGTGCTGAGCGCCTACAACAAGCACCGCGACAAGCCCATCCGCGAGCAGGCCGAGAACATCATCCACCT
GTTCACCCTGACCAACCTGGGCGCCCCCGCCGCCTTCAAGTACTTCGACACCACCATCGACCGCAAGCGC
TACACCAGCACCAAGGAGGTGCTGGACGCCACCCTGATCCACCAGAGCATCACCGGTCTGTACGAGACCC
GCATCGACCTGAGCCAGCTGGGCGGCGACGGCGGCTCCGGACCTCCAAAGAAAAAGAGAAAAGTATACCC
CTACGACGTGCCCGACTACGCCTAATAACTCGAGCTGTGGAATGTGTGTCAGTTAGGGTGTGGAAAGTCC
CCAGGCTCCCCAGCAGGCAGAAGTATGCAAAGCATGCATCTCAATTAGTCAGCAACCAGGTGTGGAAAGT
CCCCAGGCTCCCCAGCAGGCAGAAGTATGCAAAGCATGCATCTCAATTAGTCAGCAACCATAGTCCCGCC
CCTAACTCCGCCCATCCCGCCCCTAACTCCGCCCAGTTCCGCCCATTCTCCGCCCCATGGCTGACTAATT
TTTTTTATTTATGCAGAGGCCGAGGCCGCCTCTGCCTCTGAGCTATTCCAGAAGTAGTGAGGAGGCTTTT
TTGGAGGCCTAGGCTTTTGCAAAAAGCTCCCGGGAGCTTGTATATCCATTTTCGGATCTGATCGGCGCGC
CATACCGGTCGCCACCATGGTGAGCAAGGGCGAGGAGGATAACATGGCCATCATCAAGGAGTTCATGCGC
TTCAAGGTGCACATGGAGGGCTCCGTGAACGGCCACGAGTTCGAGATCGAGGGCGAGGGCGAGGGCCGCC
CCTACGAGGGCACCCAGACCGCCAAGCTGAAGGTGACCAAGGGTGGCCCCCTGCCCTTCGCCTGGGACAT
CCTGTCCCCTCAGTTCATGTACGGCTCCAAGGCCTACGTGAAGCACCCCGCCGACATCCCCGACTACTTG
AAGCTGTCCTTCCCCGAGGGCTTCAAGTGGGAGCGCGTGATGAACTTCGAGGACGGCGGCGTGGTGACCG
TGACCCAGGACTCCTCCCTGCAGGACGGCGAGTTCATCTACAAGGTGAAGCTGCGCGGCACCAACTTCCC
CTCCGACGGCCCCGTAATGCAGAAGAAGACCATGGGCTGGGAGGCCTCCTCCGAGCGGATGTACCCCGAG
GACGGCGCCCTGAAGGGCGAGATCAAGCAGAGGCTGAAGCTGAAGGACGGCGGCCACTACGACGCTGAGG
TCAAGACCACCTACAAGGCCAAGAAGCCCGTGCAGCTGCCCGGCGCCTACAACGTCAACATCAAGTTGGA
CATCACCTCCCACAACGAGGACTACACCATCGTGGAACAGTACGAACGCGCCGAGGGCCGCCACTCCACC
GGCGGCATGGACGAGCTGTACAAGTAGCGGCCGCGATCCCGCCCCTCTCCCTCCCCCCCCCCTAACGTTA
CTGGCCGAAGCCGCTTGGAATAAGGCCGGTGTGCGTTTGTCTATATGTTATTTTCCACCATATTGCCGTC
TTTTGGCAATGTGAGGGCCCGGAAACCTGGCCCTGTCTTCTTGACGAGCATTCCTAGGGGTCTTTCCCCT
CTCGCCAAAGGAATGCAAGGTCTGTTGAATGTCGTGAAGGAAGCAGTTCCTCTGGAAGCTTCTTGAAGAC
AAACAACGTCTGTAGCGACCCTTTGCAGGCAGCGGAACCCCCCACCTGGCGACAGGTGCCTCTGCGGCCA
AAAGCCACGTGTATAAGATACACCTGCAAAGGCGGCACAACCCCAGTGCCACGTTGTGAGTTGGATAGTT
GTGGAAAGAGTCAAATGGCTCACCTCAAGCGTATTCAACAAGGGGCTGAAGGATGCCCAGAAGGTACCCC
ATTGTATGGGATCTGATCTGGGGCCTCGGTGCACATGCTTTACATGTGTTTAGTCGAGGTTAAAAAAACG
TCTAGGCCCCCCGAACCACGGGGACGTGGTTTTCCTTTGAAAAACACGATGATAAGCTTGCCACAACCCG
CGATAATTCCTGCAGCCAATATGGGATCGGCCATTGAACAAGATGGATTGCACGCAGGTTCTCCGGCCGC
TTGGGTGGAGAGGCTATTCGGCTATGACTGGGCACAACAGACAATCGGCTGCTCTGATGCCGCCGTGTTC
CGGCTGTCAGCGCAGGGGCGCCCGGTTCTTTTTGTCAAGACCGACCTGTCCGGTGCCCTGAATGAACTGC
AGGACGAGGCAGCGCGGCTATCGTGGCTGGCCACGACGGGCGTTCCTTGCGCAGCAGTGCTCGACGTTGT
CACTGAAGCGGGAAGGGACTGGCTGCTATTGGGCGAAGTGCCGGGGCAGGATCTCCTGTCATCTCACCTT
GCTCCTGCCGAGAAAGTATCCATCATGGCTGATGCAATGCGGCGGCTGCATACGCTTGATCCGGCTACCT
GCCCATTCGACCACCAAGCGAAACATCGCATCGAGCGAGCACGTACTCGGATGGAAGCCGGTCTTGTCGA
TCAGGATGATCTGGACGAAGAGCATCAGGGGCTCGCGCCAGCCGAACTGTTCGCCAGGCTCAAGGCGCGT
ATGCCCGACGGCGATGATCTCGTCGTGACTCATGGCGATGCCTGCTTGCCGAATATCATGGTGGAAAATG
GCCGCTTTTCTGGATTCATCGACTGTGGCCGGCTGGGTGTGGCGGACCGCTATCAGGACATAGCGTTGGC
TACCCGTGATATTGCTGAAGAGCTTGGCGGCGAATGGGCTGACCGCTTCCTCGTGCTTTACGGTATCGCC
GCTCCCGATTCGCAGCGCATCGCCTTCTATCGCCTTCTTGACGAGTTCTTCTGAACGCGGTGCTACGAGA
TTTCGATTCCACCGCCGCCTTCTATGAAAGGTTGGGCTTCGGAATCGTTTTCCGGGACGCCGGCTGGATG
ATCCTCCAGCGCGGGGATCTCATGCTGGAGTTCTTCGCCCACCCCAACTTGTTTATTGCAGCTTATAATG
GTTACAAATAAAGCAATAGCATCACAAATTTCACAAATAAAGCATTTTTTTCACTGCATTCTAGTTGTGG
TTTGTCCAAACTCATCAATGTATCTTATCATGTCTGTATACCGTCGACCTCTAGCTAGAGCTTGGCGTAA
TCATGGTCATAGCTGTTTCCTGTGTGAAATTGTTATCCGCTCACAATTCCACACAACATACGAGCCGGAA
GCATAAAGGTAAGCCTGAATATTGAAAAAGGAAGAGTATGAGTATTCAACATTTCCGTGTCGCCCTTATT
CCCTTTTTTGCGGCATTTTGCCTTCCTGTTTTTGCTCACCCAGAAACGCTGGTGAAAGTAAAAGATGCTG
AAGATCAGTTGGGTGCACGAGTGGGTTACATCGAACTGGATCTCAACAGCGGTAAGATCCTTGAGAGTTT
TCGCCCCGAAGAACGTTTTCCAATGATGAGCACTTTTAAAGTTCTGCTATGTGGCGCGGTATTATCCCGT
ATTGACGCCGGGCAAGAGCAACTCGGTCGCCGCATACACTATTCTCAGAATGACTTGGTTGAGTACTCAC
CAGTCACAGAAAAGCATCTTACGGATGGCATGACAGTAAGAGAATTATGCAGTGCTGCCATAACCATGAG
TGATAACACTGCGGCCAACTTACTTCTGACAACGATCGGAGGACCGAAGGAGCTAACCGCTTTTTTGCAC
AACATGGGGGATCATGTAACTCGCCTTGATCGTTGGGAACCGGAGCTGAATGAAGCCATACCAAACGACG
AGCGTGACACCACGATGCCTGTAGCAATGGCAACAACGTTGCGCAAACTATTAACTGGCGAACTACTTAC
TCTAGCTTCCCGGCAACAATTAATAGACTGGATGGAGGCGGATAAAGTTGCAGGACCACTTCTGCGCTCG
GCCCTTCCGGCTGGCTGGTTTATTGCTGATAAATCTGGAGCCGGTGAGCGTGGGTCTCGCGGTATCATTG
CAGCACTGGGGCCAGATGGTAAGCCCTCCCGTATCGTAGTTATCTACACGACGGGGAGTCAGGCAACTAT
GGATGAACGAAATAGACAGATCGCTGAGATAGGTGCCTCACTGATTAAGCATTGGTAACTGTCAGACCAA
GTTTACTCATATATACTTTAGATTGATTTAAAACTTCATTTTTAATTTAAAAGGATCTAGGTGAAGATCC
TTTTTGATAATCTCATGACCAAAATCCCTTAACGTGAGTTTTCGTTCCACTGAGCGTCAGACCCCGTAGA
AAAGATCAAAGGATCTTCTTGAGATCCTTTTTTTCTGCGCGTAATCTGCTGCTTGCAAACAAAAAAACCA
CCGCTACCAGCGGTGGTTTTTTTGCCGGATCAAGAGCTACCAACTCTTTTTCCGAAGGTAACTGGCTTCA
GCAGAGCGCAGATACCAAATACTGTTCTTCTAGTGTAGCCGTAGTTAGGCCACCACTTCAAGAACTCTGT
AGCACCGCCTACATACCTCGCTCTGCTAATCCTGTTACCAGTGGCTGCTGCCAGTGGCGATAAGTCGTGT
CTTACCGGGTTGGACTCAAGACGATAGTTACCGGATAAGGCGCAGCGGTCGGGCTGAACGGGGGGTTCGT
GCACACAGCCCAGCTTGGAGCGAACGACCTACACCGAACTGAGATACCTACAGCGTGAGCTATGAGAAAG
CGCCACGCTTCCCGAAGGGAGAAAGGCGGACAGGTATCCGGTAAGCGGCAGGGTCGGAACAGGAGAGCGC
ACGAGGGAGCTTCCAGGGGGAAACGCCTGGTATCTTTATAGTCCTGTCGGGTTTCGCCACCTCTGACTTG
AGCGTCGATTTTTGTGATGCTCGTCAGGGGGGCGGAGCCTATGGAAAAACGCCAGCAACGCGGCCTTTTT
ACGGTTCCTG
Features (pLannotate 1.2.2; 26 found; start..end, strand, type, name):
     15..148     +  rep_origin     RSF ori (fragment): Plasmids containing the RSF 1030 origin of replication can be propagated in E. coli cells that contain additional plasmids with compatible origins.
    150..242     +  CDS            lacI (fragment): lac repressor; lacI; The lac repressor binds to the lac operator to inhibit transcription in E. coli. This inhibition can be relieved by adding lactose or isopropyl-β-D-thiogalactopyranoside (IPTG).
    255..276     +  protein_bind   CAP binding site: CAP binding activates transcription in the presence of cAMP. E. coli catabolite activator protein
    291..321     +  promoter       lac promoter: promoter for the E. coli lac operon
    329..345     +  protein_bind   lac operator: The lac repressor binds to the lac operator to inhibit transcription in E. coli. This inhibition can be relieved by adding lactose or isopropyl-β-D-thiogalactopyranoside (IPTG). lac repressor encoded by lacI
    389..407     +  promoter       SP6 promoter: promoter for bacteriophage SP6 RNA polymerase
    419..437     +  promoter       T7 promoter: promoter for bacteriophage T7 RNA polymerase
    568..808     +  promoter       U6 promoter: RNA polymerase III promoter for human U6 snRNA
    815..836     -  CDS            msGFP2 (fragment): photostable monomeric superfolder GFP (Valbuena et al., 2020)
    837..912     +  misc_RNA       gRNA scaffold: guide RNA scaffold for the Streptococcus pyogenes CRISPR/Cas9 system
   1000..1379    +  enhancer       CMV enhancer: human cytomegalovirus immediate early enhancer
   1380..1583    +  promoter       CMV promoter: human cytomegalovirus (CMV) immediate early promoter
   1579..1612    +  LTR            5' LTR (truncated) (fragment): truncated 5' long terminal repeat (LTR) from HIV-1
   1628..1646    +  promoter       T7 promoter: promoter for bacteriophage T7 RNA polymerase
   1666..5769    +  CDS            cas9: CAS9_STRP1 - Also known as csn1 From Streptococcus pyogenes serotype M1.
   5854..6183    +  promoter       SV40 promoter: SV40 enhancer and early promoter
   6247..6957    +  CDS            mCherry: monomeric derivative of DsRed fluorescent protein (Shaner et al., 2004) mammalian codon-optimized
   6972..7558    +  misc_feature   IRES2: internal ribosome entry site (IRES) of the encephalomyocarditis virus (EMCV)
   7581..8384    +  CDS            NeoR/KanR: aminoglycoside phosphotransferase from Tn5; aph(3')-II (or nptII); confers resistance to neomycin, kanamycin, and G418 (Geneticin®)
   8396..8521    +  CDS            ble (fragment): BLE_KLEPN - Experimental evidence at protein level: Swiss-Prot protein existence level 1. Binding protein with a strong affinity to the bleomycin family of antibiotics. Binds to CL990; an antimitotic-antibiotic compound. From Klebsiella pneumoniae.
   8516..8637    +  polyA_signal   SV40 poly(A) signal: SV40 polyadenylation signal
   8710..8726    -  protein_bind   lac operator: The lac repressor binds to the lac operator to inhibit transcription in E. coli. This inhibition can be relieved by adding lactose or isopropyl-β-D-thiogalactopyranoside (IPTG). lac repressor encoded by lacI
   8734..8758    -  promoter       lac promoter (fragment): promoter for the E. coli lac operon
   8768..8787    +  promoter       AmpR promoter (fragment): bla
   8788..9648    +  CDS            AmpR: β-lactamase; bla; confers resistance to ampicillin, carbenicillin, and related antibiotics
   9819..10407   +  rep_origin     ori: high-copy-number ColE1/pMB1/pBR322/pUC origin of replication
