[The description below was written by a language model from this plasmid's Addgene catalogue record and pLannotate feature annotations shown in this document.]
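Description:
pCRISPR_eGFP_191 is an all-in-one CRISPR/Cas9 plasmid for knocking out eGFP in mammalian cells. It was built on the All_in_one_CRISPR/Cas9_LacZ backbone by replacing the LacZ-alpha stuffer with a guide sequence through BsmBI cloning, which destroyed both sites. It is propagated in E. coli as a high-copy plasmid using a ColE1/pUC-type origin and ampicillin resistance (AmpR, β-lactamase). The catalogue lists a total size of about 10.4 kb, consistent with the sequenced record of 10,440 nt.

The plasmid carries three mammalian expression units. A human U6 RNA polymerase III promoter drives the single guide RNA. The spacer targets eGFP positions 171–191 and is annotated by the software as a short reverse-strand GFP fragment, which suggests the guide matches the antisense strand. It is fused directly to the Streptococcus pyogenes gRNA scaffold. Downstream, the CMV enhancer and promoter drive the S. pyogenes Cas9 coding sequence. A separate SV40 enhancer/early promoter drives a bicistronic mCherry–IRES2–NeoR/KanR cassette that ends in an SV40 polyadenylation signal. The EMCV IRES lets one transcript yield both the red fluorescent marker and the aminoglycoside phosphotransferase, so transfected cells can be identified by mCherry fluorescence and selected with G418. Although the catalogue lists mCherry as a tag or fusion, the feature table shows it as a separately expressed reporter rather than a fusion to Cas9.

Other annotations (lac promoter/operator remnants, SP6 and T7 promoters, and fragments of RSF ori, lacI, ble and an HIV-1 LTR) appear to be backbone remnants or short matches. The associated publication used the plasmid in an automated microfluidic gene-editing platform, where loss of eGFP fluorescence provides a simple readout of editing.
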