Addgene plasmid #111821: pCRISPR_eGFP_191
Purpose: Knockout eGFP
Depositing lab: Steve Shih. Depositing organization: Concordia University. Publication: An automated microfluidic gene-editing platform for deciphering cancer genes. Sinha H, Quach ABV, Vo PQN, Shih SCC. Lab Chip. 2018 Jul 24;18(15):2300-2312. doi: 10.1039/c8lc00470f. PubMed 29989627.
Backbone
  Vector backbone: All_in_one_CRISPR/Cas9_LacZ
  Backbone manufacturer: Lynne Postovit (Addgene plasmid # 74293)
  Backbone size w/o insert (bp): 10694
  Total vector size (bp): 10394
  Modifications to backbone: Removal of LacZ-alpha in the cloning process
  Vector type: Mammalian Expression, Bacterial Expression, CRISPR
  Selectable markers: Neomycin (select with G418)
Growth in bacteria
  Bacterial resistance: Ampicillin, 100 μg/mL
  Growth temperature: 37°C
  Growth strain: DH5alpha
  Copy number: High Copy
Gene/Insert
  Gene/Insert name: gRNA targeting eGFP 171-191
  gRNA/shRNA sequence: ACTGCACGCCGTAGGTCAGGG
  Species: H. sapiens (human), Synthetic
  Promoter: U6
  Tag / fusion protein: mCherry
  Cloning method: Restriction Enzyme; 5′ cloning site BsmBI (destroyed during cloning); 3′ cloning site BsmBI (destroyed during cloning)
  Sequencing primers: 5′ SP6 Forward: ATTTAGGTGACACTATAGA
Terms and licenses: Academic/Nonprofit Terms; Industry Terms: Not Available to Industry
How to cite: pCRISPR_eGFP_191 was a gift from Steve Shih (Addgene plasmid # 111821 ; http://n2t.net/addgene:111821 ; RRID:Addgene_111821)
